Addgene plasmid #15266: pBabe-Neo-Myr-Flag-AKT1
Depositing lab: William Hahn. Depositing organization: Dana-Farber Cancer Institute. Publication: Integrative Genomic Approaches Identify IKBKE as a Breast Cancer Oncogene. Boehm JS, Zhao JJ, Yao J, Kim SY, Firestein R, Dunn IF, Sjostrom SK, Garraway LA, Weremowicz S, Richardson AL, Greulich H, Stewart CJ, Mulvey LA, Shen RR, Ambrogio L, Hirozane-Kishikawa T, Hill DE, Vidal M, Meyerson M, Grenier JK, Hinkle G, Root DE, Roberts TM, Lander ES, Polyak K, Hahn WC. Cell. 2007 Jun 15. 129(6):1065-1079. 10.1016/j.cell.2007.03.052 PubMed 17574021.
Backbone
  Vector backbone: pBabe-Neo
  Backbone size w/o insert (bp): 5100
  Vector type: Mammalian Expression, Retroviral
Growth in bacteria
  Bacterial resistance: Ampicillin, 100 μg/mL
  Growth temperature: 37°C
  Growth strain: DH5alpha
  Copy number: High Copy
Gene/Insert
  Gene/Insert name: AKT1
  Species: H. sapiens (human)
  Insert size (bp): 1500
  Entrez Gene: AKT1 (a.k.a. AKT, PKB, PKB-ALPHA, PRKBA, RAC, RAC-ALPHA)
  Tag / fusion protein: Myr-Flag (N terminal on insert)
  Cloning method: Restriction Enzyme; 5′ cloning site BglII/BamHI (destroyed during cloning); 3′ cloning site SalI (not destroyed)
  Sequencing primers: 5′ MSCV
Terms and licenses: Academic/Nonprofit Terms; Industry Terms: Not Available to Industry
How to cite: pBabe-Neo-Myr-Flag-AKT1 was a gift from William Hahn (Addgene plasmid # 15266 ; http://n2t.net/addgene:15266 ; RRID:Addgene_15266)
