[The description below was written by a language model from this plasmid's Addgene catalogue record.]
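Description:
pBabe-Neo-Myr-Flag-AKT1 is a retroviral mammalian expression plasmid built on the pBabe-Neo backbone (about 5.1 kb without insert). It is maintained in E. coli as a high-copy plasmid under ampicillin selection. No feature table accompanies the record, so individual elements are not itemised. pBabe vectors are, in general, Moloney murine leukaemia virus-derived constructs in which the long terminal repeats and a packaging signal flank the cargo, so that the transcript can be packaged into replication-defective retroviral particles when the plasmid is introduced into a packaging cell line. In this vector family the 5′ LTR typically drives the inserted gene, while a separate internal promoter expresses the neomycin resistance marker indicated by the "Neo" in the name. That marker allows G418 selection of stably transduced mammalian cells. The record itself does not state the promoters explicitly.

The payload is human AKT1 (roughly 1.5 kb), the serine/threonine kinase also known as PKB-alpha, carrying an N-terminal Myr-Flag tag. It was inserted by restriction cloning, with a BglII/BamHI junction at the 5′ end that was destroyed and an intact SalI site at the 3′ end. A myristoylation signal directs lipid modification of the protein and anchors it at the membrane. For AKT this bypasses the normal requirement for PI3K-dependent recruitment and generally yields a constitutively active kinase. The Flag epitope allows detection or immunoprecipitation of the fusion protein. The construct is suited to stable expression of activated AKT1 in mammalian cells, and its associated publication concerns integrative genomic identification of a breast cancer oncogene, which is consistent with use in cell transformation and oncogenic signalling studies.
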