>Addgene plasmid #15266 | pBabe-Neo-Myr-Flag-AKT1 | addgene partial sequence | sequence record 21754 | 15266 with pBABE5'
GGTCTTCAAATCTAAACCAAAGGACCCCAGCCAGCGCCGGCGCAGGATCCGAGGTTACCTTGACTACAAA
GACGATGACGACAAGCAATTGACAAGTTTGTACAAAAAAGTTGGCATGAGCGACGTGGCTATTGTGAAGG
AGGGTTGGCTGCACAAACGAGGGGAGTACATCAAGACCTGGCGGCCACGCTACTTCCTCCTCAAGAATGA
TGGCACCTTCATTGGCTACAAGGAGCGGCCGCAGGATGTGGACCAACGTGAGGCTCCCCTCAACAACTTC
TCTGTGGCGCAGTGCCAGCTGATGAAGACGGAGCGGCCCCGGCCCAACACCTTCATCATCCGCTGCCTGC
AGTGGACCACTGTCATCGAACGCACCTTCCATGTGGAGACTCCTGAGGAGCGGGAGGAGTGGACAACCGC
CATCCAGACTGTGGCTGACGGCCTCAAGAAGCAGGAGGAAGAAGAGATGGACTTCCGGTCGGGCTCACCC
AGTGACAACTCAGGGGCTGAAGAGATGGAGGTGTCCCTGGCCAAGCCCAAGCACCGCGTGACCATGAACG
AATTTGAGTACCTGAAGCTGCTGGGCAAGGGCACTTTCCGCAAGGTGATCCTGGTGA
